>Addgene plasmid #112606 | pOP3GP | depositor full sequence | sequence record 212069 | Full Sequence
TAATACGACTCACTATAGGGAATTGTGAGCGGATAACAATTCCTCTAGAAATAATTTTGTTTAACTTTAA
GAAGGAGATATATCCATGAATGGACTGAATGATATCTTTGAAGCGCAGAAAATTGAATGGCATGAATCCG
GATCTCATCACCATCACCATCACCATCACACTAGTAGCAATTCCATGTCCCCTATACTAGGTTATTGGAA
AATTAAGGGCCTTGTGCAACCCACTCGACTTCTTTTGGAATATCTTGAAGAAAAATATGAAGAGCATTTG
TATGAGCGCGATGAAGGTGATAAATGGCGAAACAAAAAGTTTGAATTGGGTTTGGAGTTTCCCAATCTTC
CTTATTATATTGATGGTGATGTTAAATTAACACAGTCTATGGCCATCATACGTTATATAGCTGACAAGCA
CAACATGTTGGGTGGTTGTCCAAAAGAGCGTGCAGAGATTTCAATGCTTGAAGGAGCGGTTTTGGATATT
AGATACGGTGTTTCGAGAATTGCATATAGTAAAGACTTTGAAACTCTCAAAGTTGATTTTCTTAGCAAGC
TACCTGAAATGCTGAAAATGTTCGAAGATCGTTTATGTCATAAAACATATTTAAATGGTGATCATGTAAC
CCATCCTGACTTCATGTTGTATGACGCTCTTGATGTTGTTTTATACATGGACCCAATGTGCCTGGATGCG
TTCCCAAAATTAGTTTGTTTTAAAAAACGTATTGAAGCTATCCCACAAATTGATAAGTACTTGAAATCCA
GCAAGTATATAGCATGGCCTTTGCAGGGCTGGCAAGCCACGTTTGGTGGTGGCGACCATCCTCCAACCGG
TAGTGGCACCAGTGGGTCGACACTGGAAGTTCTGTTTCAGGGCCCAGGATCCATGGAATTCGCGGCCGCC
CTAGGCTCGAGCTAAGCTTGAGTATTCTATAGTGTCACCTAAATCCCAGCTTGATCCGGCTGCTAACAAA
GCCCGAAAGGAAGCTGAGTTGGCTGCTGCCACCGCTGAGCAATAACTAGCATAACCCCTTGGGGCCTCTA
AACGGGTCTTGAGGGGTTTTTTGCTGAAAGGAGGAACTATATCCGGATAACCTGGCGTAATAGCGAAGAG
GCCCGCACCGATCGCCCTTCCCAACAGTTGCGCAGCCTGAATGGCGAATGGAAATTGTAAGCGTTAATAT
TTTGTTAAAATTCGCGTTAAATTTTTGTTAAATCAGCTCATTTTTTAACCAATAGGCCGAAATCGGCAAA
ATCCCTTATAAATCAAAAGAATAGACCGAGATAGGGT
[37 nt withheld, positions 1298-1334]
AAAGAACGTGGACTCCAACGTCAAAGG
[32 nt withheld, positions 1362-1393]
AGCTTGCATGCCTGCAGGTCGGAAGCATAAAGTGTAAAGCCTGGGGTGCCTAATGAGTGAGCTAACTTAC
ATTAATTGCGTTGCGCTCACTGCCCGCTTTCCAGTCGGGAAACCTGTCGTGCCAGCTGCATTAATGAATC
GGCCAACGCGCGGGGAGAGGCGGTTTGCGTATTGGGCGCCAGGGTGGTTTTTCTTTTCACCAGTGAGACG
GGCAACAGCTGATTGCCCTTCACCGCCTGGCCCTGAGAGAGTTGCAGCAAGCGGTCCACGCTGGTTTGCC
CCAGCAGGCGAAAATCCTGTTTGATGGTGGTTGACGGCGGGATATAACATGAGCTGTCTTCGGTATCGTC
GTATCCCACTACCGAGATATCCGCACCAACGCGCAGCCCGGACTCGGTAATGGCGCGCATTGCGCCCAGC
GCCATCTGATCGTTGGCAACCAGCATCGCAGTGGGAACGATGCCCTCATTCAGCATTTGCATGGTTTGTT
GAAAACCGGACATGGCACTCCAGTCGCCTTCCCGTTCCGCTATCGGCTGAATTTGATTGCGAGTGAGATA
TTTATGCCAGCCAGCCAGACGCAGACGCGCCGAGACAGAACTTAATGGGCCCGCTAACAGCGCGATTTGC
TGGTGACCCAATGCGACCAGATGCTCCACGCCCAGTCGCGTACCGTCTTCATGGGAGAAAATAATACTGT
TGATGGGTGTCTGGTCAGAGACATCAAGAAATAACGCCGGAACATTAGTGCAGGCAGCTTCCACAGCAAT
GGCATCCTGGTCATCCAGCGGATAGTTAATGATCAGCCCACTGACGCGTTGCGCGAGAAGATTGTGCACC
GCCGCTTTACAGGCTTCGACGCCGCTTCGTTCTACCATCGACACCACCACGCTGGCACCCAGTTGATCGG
CGCGAGATTTAATCGCCGCGACAATTTGCGACGGCGCGTGCAGGGCCAGACTGGAGGTGGCAACGCCAAT
CAGCAACGACTGTTTGCCCGCCAGTTGTTGTGCCACGCGGTTGGGAATGTAATTCAGCTCCGCCATCGCC
GCTTCCACTTTTTCCCGCGTTTTCGCAGAAACGTGGCTGGCCTGGTTCACCACGCGGGAAACGGTCTGAT
AAGAGACACCGGCATACTCTGCGACATCGTATAACGTTACTGGTTTCACATTCACCACCCTGAATTGACT
CTCTTCCGGGCGCTATCATGCCATACCGCGAAAGGTTTTGCACCATTCGATGGTGTCGGGTACCGAGCTC
GAATT
[32 nt withheld, positions 2659-2690]
CGGTCGAGGTGCCGTAAAGCT
[56 nt withheld, positions 2712-2767]
G
[124 nt withheld, positions 2769-2892]
CGCCTGATGCGGTATTTTCTCCTTACGCATCTGTGCGGTATTTCACACCGCATATGGTGCACTCTCAGTA
CAATCTGCTCTGATGCCGCATAGTTAAGCCAGCCCCGACACCCGCCAACACCCGCTGACGCGCCCTGACG
GGCTTGTCTGCTCCCGGCATCCGCTTACAGACAAGCTGTGACCGTCTCCGGGAGCTGCATGTGTCAGAGG
TTTTCACCGTCATCACCGAAACGCGCGAGACGAAAGGGCCTCGTGATACGCCTATTTTTATAGGTTAATG
TCATGATAATAATGGTTTCTTAGACGTCAGGTGGCACTTTTCGGGGAAATGTGCGCGGAACCCCTATTTG
TTTATTTTTCTAAATACATTCAAATATGTATCCGCTCATGAGACAATAACCCTGATAAATGCTTCAATAA
TATTGAAAAAGGAAGAGTATGAGTATTCAACATTTCCGTGTCGCCCTTATTCCCTTTTTTGCGGCATTTT
GCCTTCCTGTTTTTGCTCACCCAGAAACGCTGGTGAAAGTAAAAGATGCTGAAGATCAGTTGGGTGCACG
AGTGGGTTACATCGAACTGGATCTCAACAGCGGTAAGATCCTTGAGAGTTTTCGCCCCGAAGAACGTTTT
CCAATGATGAGCACTTTTAAAGTTCTGCTATGTCATACACTATTATCCCGTATTGACGCCGGGCAAGAGC
AACTCGGTCGCCGGGCGCGGTATTCTCAGAATGACTTGGTTGAGTACTCACCAGTCACAGAAAAGCATCT
TACGGATGGCATGACAGTAAGAGAATTATGCAGTGCTGCCATAACCATGAGTGATAACACTGCGGCCAAC
TTACTTCTGACAACGATCGGAGGACCGAAGGAGCTAACCGCTTTTTTGCACAACATGGGGGATCATGTAA
CTCGCCTTGATCGTTGGGAACCGGAGCTGAATGAAGCCATACCAAACGACGAGCGTGACACCACGATGCC
TGTAGCAATGGCAACAACGTTGCGCAAACTATTAACTGGCGAACTACTTACTCTAGCTTCCCGGCAACAA
TTAATAGACTGGATGGAGGCGGATAAAGTTGCAGGACCACTTCTGCGCTCGGCCCTTCCGGCTGGCTGGT
TTATTGCTGATAAATCTGGAGCCGGTGAGCGTGGGTCTCGCGGTATCATTGCAGCACTGGGGCCAGATGG
TAAGCCCTCCCGTATCGTAGTTATCTACACGACGGGGAGTCAGGCAACTATGGATGAACGAAATAGACAG
ATCGCTGAGATAGGTGCCTCACTGATTAAGCATTGGTAACTGTCAGACCAAGTTTACTCATATATACTTT
AGATTGATTTAAAACTTCATTTTTAATTTAAAAGGATCTAGGTGAAGATCCTTTTTGATAATCTCATGAC
CAAAATCCCTTAACGTGAGTTTTCGTTCCACTGAGCGTCAGACCCCGTAGAAAAGATCAAAGGATCTTCT
TGAGATCCTTTTTTTCTGCGCGTAATCTGCTGCTTGCAAACAAAAAAACCACCGCTACCAGCGGTGGTTT
GTTTGCCGGATCAAGAGCTACCAACTCTTTTTCCGAAGGTAACTGGCTTCAGCAGAGCGCAGATACCAAA
TACTGTCCTTCTAGTGTAGCCGTAGTTAGGCCACCACTTCAAGAACTCTGTAGCACCGCCTACATACCTC
GCTCTGCTAATCCTGTTACCAGTGGCTGCTGCCAGTGGCGATAAGTCGTGTCTTACCGGGTTGGACTCAA
GACGATAGTTACCGGATAAGGCGCAGCGGTCGGGCTGAACGGGGGGTTCGTGCACACAGCCCAGCTTGGA
GCGAACGACCTACACCGAACTGAGATACCTACAGCGTGAGCTATGAGAAAGCGCCACGCTTCCCGAAGGG
AGAAAGGCGGACAGGTATCCGGTAAGCGGCAGGGTCGGAACAGGAGAGCGCACGAGGGAGCTTCCAGGGG
GAAACGCCTGGTATCTTTATAGTCCTGTCGGGTTTCGCCACCTCTGACTTGAGCGTCGATTTTTGTGATG
CTCGTCAGGGGGGCGGAGCCTATGGAAAAACGCCAGCAACGCGGCCTTTTTACGGTTCCTGGCCTTTTGC
TGGCCTTTTGCTCACATGTTCTTTCCTGCGTTATCCCCTGATTCTGTGGATAACCGTATTACCGCCTTTG
AGTGAGCTGATACCGCTCGCCGCAGCCGAACGACCGAGCGCAGCGAGTCAGTGAGCGAGGAAGCGGAAGA
GCGCCCAATACGCAAACCGCCTCTCCCCGCGCGTTGGCCGATTCATTAATGCAGCTGAT
Features (pLannotate 1.2.2; 23 found; start..end, strand, type, name):
      1..19      +  promoter       T7 promoter: promoter for bacteriophage T7 RNA polymerase
     19..43      +  protein_bind   lac operator: The lac repressor binds to the lac operator to inhibit transcription in E. coli. This inhibition can be relieved by adding lactose or isopropyl-β-D-thiogalactopyranoside (IPTG). lac repressor encoded by lacI
     56..78      +  RBS            RBS: efficient ribosome binding site from bacteriophage T7 gene 10 (Olins and Rangwala, 1989)
    146..166     +  CDS            7xHis: 6xHis affinity tag
    185..836     +  CDS            GST (fragment): glutathione S-transferase from Schistosoma japonicum
    936..954     -  promoter       SP6 promoter: promoter for bacteriophage SP6 RNA polymerase
    969..1018    +  CDS            SET1 (fragment): solubility-enhancement tag derived from T7 phage gene 10B
   1026..1073    +  terminator     T7 terminator: transcription terminator for bacteriophage T7 RNA polymerase
   1102..1168    +  CDS            lacZα (fragment): LacZα fragment of β-galactosidase; lacZ fragment
   1172..1393    -  rep_origin     M13 ori (fragment) (sequence partly withheld): M13 bacteriophage origin of replication; arrow indicates direction of (+) strand synthesis
   1394..1414    -  misc_feature   MCS (fragment): pUC18/19 multiple cloning site
   1413..1431    -  promoter       lac UV5 promoter (fragment): E. coli lac promoter with an "up" mutation
   1446..1467    -  protein_bind   CAP binding site: CAP binding activates transcription in the presence of cAMP. E. coli catabolite activator protein
   1480..2562    -  CDS            lacI: lac repressor; lacI; The lac repressor binds to the lac operator to inhibit transcription in E. coli. This inhibition can be relieved by adding lactose or isopropyl-β-D-thiogalactopyranoside (IPTG).
   2563..2640    -  promoter       lacIq promoter: lacI (mutant); In the lacIq allele, a single base change in the promoter boosts expression of the lacI gene about 10-fold.
   2640..2658    -  misc_feature   MCS (fragment): pUC18/19 multiple cloning site
   2659..2892    -  rep_origin     f1 ori (fragment) (sequence partly withheld): f1 bacteriophage origin of replication; arrow indicates direction of (+) strand synthesis
   2895..2994    -  misc_feature   bom (fragment): basis of mobility region from pBR322
   3096..3131    -  CDS            rop (fragment): Rop protein, which maintains plasmids at low copy number; rop
   3226..3330    +  promoter       AmpR promoter: bla
   3331..4191    +  CDS            AmpR: β-lactamase; bla; confers resistance to ampicillin, carbenicillin, and related antibiotics
   4362..4950    +  rep_origin     ori: high-copy-number ColE1/pMB1/pBR322/pUC origin of replication
   5133..5189    +  CDS            lacI (fragment): lac repressor; lacI; The lac repressor binds to the lac operator to inhibit transcription in E. coli. This inhibition can be relieved by adding lactose or isopropyl-β-D-thiogalactopyranoside (IPTG).
