>Addgene plasmid #112606 | pOP3GP | addgene full sequence | sequence record 220235 | Addgene NGS Result
TCTCCCCGCGCGTTGGCCGATTCATTAATGCAGCTGATTAATACGACTCACTATAGGGAATTGTGAGCGG
ATAACAATTCCTCTAGAAATAATTTTGTTTAACTTTAAGAAGGAGATATATCCATGAATGGACTGAATGA
TATCTTTGAAGCGCAGAAAATTGAATGGCATGAATCCGGATCTCATCACCATCACCATCACCATCACACT
AGTAGCAATTCCATGTCCCCTATACTAGGTTATTGGAAAATTAAGGGCCTTGTGCAACCCACTCGACTTC
TTTTGGAATATCTTGAAGAAAAATATGAAGAGCATTTGTATGAGCGCGATGAAGGTGATAAATGGCGAAA
CAAAAAGTTTGAATTGGGTTTGGAGTTTCCCAATCTTCCTTATTATATTGATGGTGATGTTAAATTAACA
CAGTCTATGGCCATCATACGTTATATAGCTGACAAGCACAACATGTTGGGTGGTTGTCCAAAAGAGCGTG
CAGAGATTTCAATGCTTGAAGGAGCGGTTTTGGATATTAGATACGGTGTTTCGAGAATTGCATATAGTAA
AGACTTTGAAACTCTCAAAGTTGATTTTCTTAGCAAGCTACCTGAAATGCTGAAAATGTTCGAAGATCGT
TTATGTCATAAAACATATTTAAATGGTGATCATGTAACCCATCCTGACTTCATGTTGTATGACGCTCTTG
ATGTTGTTTTATACATGGACCCAATGTGCCTGGATGCGTTCCCAAAATTAGTTTGTTTTAAAAAACGTAT
TGAAGCTATCCCACAAATTGATAAGTACTTGAAATCCAGCAAGTATATAGCATGGCCTTTGCAGGGCTGG
CAAGCCACGTTTGGTGGTGGCGACCATCCTCCAACCGGTAGTGGCACCAGTGGGTCGACACTGGAAGTTC
TGTTTCAGGGCCCAGGATCCATGGAATTCGCGGCCGCCCTAGGCTCGAGCTAAGCTTGAGTATTCTATAG
TGTCACCTAAATCCCAGCTTGATCCGGCTGCTAACAAAGCCCGAAAGGAAGCTGAGTTGGCTGCTGCCAC
CGCTGAGCAATAACTAGCATAACCCCTTGGGGCCTCTAAACGGGTCTTGAGGGGTTTTTTGCTGAAAGGA
GGAACTATATCCGGATAACCTGGCGTAATAGCGAAGAGGCCCGCACCGATCGCCCTTCCCAACAGTTGCG
CAGCCTGAATGGCGAATGGAAATTGTAAGCGTTAATATTTTGTTAAAATTCGCGTTAAATTTTTGTTAAA
TCAGCTCATTTTTTAACCAATAGGCCGAAATCGGCAAAATCCCTTATAAATCAAAAGAATAGACCGAGAT
AGGGT
[37 nt withheld, positions 1336-1372]
AAAGAACGTGGACTCCAACGTCAAAGG
[32 nt withheld, positions 1400-1431]
AGCTTGCATGCCTGCAGGTCGGAAGCATAAAGTGTAAAGCCTGGGGTGCCTAATGAGTGAGCTAACTTAC
ATTAATTGCGTTGCGCTCACTGCCCGCTTTCCAGTCGGGAAACCTGTCGTGCCAGCTGCATTAATGAATC
GGCCAACGCGCGGGGAGAGGCGGTTTGCGTATTGGGCGCCAGGGTGGTTTTTCTTTTCACCAGTGAGACG
GGCAACAGCTGATTGCCCTTCACCGCCTGGCCCTGAGAGAGTTGCAGCAAGCGGTCCACGCTGGTTTGCC
CCAGCAGGCGAAAATCCTGTTTGATGGTGGTTAACGGCGGGATATAACATGAGCTGTCTTCGGTATCGTC
GTATCCCACTACCGAGATATCCGCACCAACGCGCAGCCCGGACTCGGTAATGGCGCGCATTGCGCCCAGC
GCCATCTGATCGTTGGCAACCAGCATCGCAGTGGGAACGATGCCCTCATTCAGCATTTGCATGGTTTGTT
GAAAACCGGACATGGCACTCCAGTCGCCTTCCCGTTCCGCTATCGGCTGAATTTGATTGCGAGTGAGATA
TTTATGCCAGCCAGCCAGACGCAGACGCGCCGAGACAGAACTTAATGGGCCCGCTAACAGCGCGATTTGC
TGGTGACCCAATGCGACCAGATGCTCCACGCCCAGTCGCGTACCGTCTTCATGGGAGAAAATAATACTGT
TGATGGGTGTCTGGTCAGAGACATCAAGAAATAACGCCGGAACATTAGTGCAGGCAGCTTCCACAGCAAT
GGCATCCTGGTCATCCAGCGGATAGTTAATGATCAGCCCACTGACGCGTTGCGCGAGAAGATTGTGCACC
GCCGCTTTACAGGCTTCGACGCCGCTTCGTTCTACCATCGACACCACCACGCTGGCACCCAGTTGATCGG
CGCGAGATTTAATCGCCGCGACAATTTGCGACGGCGCGTGCAGGGCCAGACTGGAGGTGGCAACGCCAAT
CAGCAACGACTGTTTGCCCGCCAGTTGTTGTGCCACGCGGTTGGGAATGTAATTCAGCTCCGCCATCGCC
GCTTCCACTTTTTCCCGCGTTTTCGCAGAAACGTGGCTGGCCTGGTTCACCACGCGGGAAACGGTCTGAT
AAGAGACACCGGCATACTCTGCGACATCGTATAACGTTACTGGTTTCACATTCACCACCCTGAATTGACT
CTCTTCCGGGCGCTATCATGCCATACCGCGAAAGGTTTTGCACCATTCGATGGTGTCGGGTACCGAGCTC
GAATTGTGAACCATCACCCT
[91 nt withheld, positions 2712-2802]
G
[124 nt withheld, positions 2804-2927]
CCTGATGCGGTATTTTCTCCTTACGCATCTGTGCGGTATTTCACACCGCATATGGTGCACTCTCAGTACA
ATCTGCTCTGATGCCGCATAGTTAAGCCAGCCCCGACACCCGCCAACACCCGCTGACGCGCCCTGACGGG
CTTGTCTGCTCCCGGCATCCGCTTACAGACAAGCTGTGACCGTCTCCGGGAGCTGCATGTGTCAGAGGTT
TTCACCGTCATCACCGAAACGCGCGAGACGAAAGGGCCTCGTGATACGCCTATTTTTATAGGTTAATGTC
ATGATAATAATGGTTTCTTAGACGTCAGGTGGCACTTTTCGGGGAAATGTGCGCGGAACCCCTATTTGTT
TATTTTTCTAAATACATTCAAATATGTATCCGCTCATGAGACAATAACCCTGATAAATGCTTCAATAATA
TTGAAAAAGGAAGAGTATGAGTATTCAACATTTCCGTGTCGCCCTTATTCCCTTTTTTGCGGCATTTTGC
CTTCCTGTTTTTGCTCACCCAGAAACGCTGGTGAAAGTAAAAGATGCTGAAGATCAGTTGGGTGCACGAG
TGGGTTACATCGAACTGGATCTCAACAGCGGTAAGATCCTTGAGAGTTTTCGCCCCGAAGAACGTTTTCC
AATGATGAGCACTTTTAAAGTTCTGCTATGTGGCGCGGTATTATCCCGTATTGACGCCGGGCAAGAGCAA
CTCGGTCGCCGCATACACTATTCTCAGAATGACTTGGTTGAGTACTCACCAGTCACAGAAAAGCATCTTA
CGGATGGCATGACAGTAAGAGAATTATGCAGTGCTGCCATAACCATGAGTGATAACACTGCGGCCAACTT
ACTTCTGACAACGATCGGAGGACCGAAGGAGCTAACCGCTTTTTTGCACAACATGGGGGATCATGTAACT
CGCCTTGATCGTTGGGAACCGGAGCTGAATGAAGCCATACCAAACGACGAGCGTGACACCACGATGCCTG
TAGCAATGGCAACAACGTTGCGCAAACTATTAACTGGCGAACTACTTACTCTAGCTTCCCGGCAACAATT
AATAGACTGGATGGAGGCGGATAAAGTTGCAGGACCACTTCTGCGCTCGGCCCTTCCGGCTGGCTGGTTT
ATTGCTGATAAATCTGGAGCCGGTGAGCGTGGGTCTCGCGGTATCATTGCAGCACTGGGGCCAGATGGTA
AGCCCTCCCGTATCGTAGTTATCTACACGACGGGGAGTCAGGCAACTATGGATGAACGAAATAGACAGAT
CGCTGAGATAGGTGCCTCACTGATTAAGCATTGGTAACTGTCAGACCAAGTTTACTCATATATACTTTAG
ATTGATTTAAAACTTCATTTTTAATTTAAAAGGATCTAGGTGAAGATCCTTTTTGATAATCTCATGACCA
AAATCCCTTAACGTGAGTTTTCGTTCCACTGAGCGTCAGACCCCGTAGAAAAGATCAAAGGATCTTCTTG
AGATCCTTTTTTTCTGCGCGTAATCTGCTGCTTGCAAACAAAAAAACCACCGCTACCAGCGGTGGTTTGT
TTGCCGGATCAAGAGCTACCAACTCTTTTTCCGAAGGTAACTGGCTTCAGCAGAGCGCAGATACCAAATA
CTGTTCTTCTAGTGTAGCCGTAGTTAGGCCACCACTTCAAGAACTCTGTAGCACCGCCTACATACCTCGC
TCTGCTAATCCTGTTACCAGTGGCTGCTGCCAGTGGCGATAAGTCGTGTCTTACCGGGTTGGACTCAAGA
CGATAGTTACCGGATAAGGCGCAGCGGTCGGGCTGAACGGGGGGTTCGTGCACACAGCCCAGCTTGGAGC
GAACGACCTACACCGAACTGAGATACCTACAGCGTGAGCTATGAGAAAGCGCCACGCTTCCCGAAGGGAG
AAAGGCGGACAGGTATCCGGTAAGCGGCAGGGTCGGAACAGGAGAGCGCACGAGGGAGCTTCCAGGGGGA
AACGCCTGGTATCTTTATAGTCCTGTCGGGTTTCGCCACCTCTGACTTGAGCGTCGATTTTTGTGATGCT
CGTCAGGGGGGCGGAGCCTATGGAAAAACGCCAGCAACGCGGCCTTTTTACGGTTCCTGGCCTTTTGCTG
GCCTTTTGCTCACATGTTCTTTCCTGCGTTATCCCCTGATTCTGTGGATAACCGTATTACCGCCTTTGAG
TGAGCTGATACCGCTCGCCGCAGCCGAACGACCGAGCGCAGCGAGTCAGTGAGCGAGGAAGCGGAAGAGC
GCCCAATACGCAAACCGCC
Features (pLannotate 1.2.2; 23 found; start..end, strand, type, name):
     39..57      +  promoter       T7 promoter: promoter for bacteriophage T7 RNA polymerase
     57..81      +  protein_bind   lac operator: The lac repressor binds to the lac operator to inhibit transcription in E. coli. This inhibition can be relieved by adding lactose or isopropyl-β-D-thiogalactopyranoside (IPTG). lac repressor encoded by lacI
     94..116     +  RBS            RBS: efficient ribosome binding site from bacteriophage T7 gene 10 (Olins and Rangwala, 1989)
    184..204     +  CDS            7xHis: 6xHis affinity tag
    223..874     +  CDS            GST (fragment): glutathione S-transferase from Schistosoma japonicum
    974..992     -  promoter       SP6 promoter: promoter for bacteriophage SP6 RNA polymerase
   1007..1056    +  CDS            SET1 (fragment): solubility-enhancement tag derived from T7 phage gene 10B
   1064..1111    +  terminator     T7 terminator: transcription terminator for bacteriophage T7 RNA polymerase
   1140..1206    +  CDS            lacZα (fragment): LacZα fragment of β-galactosidase; lacZ fragment
   1210..1431    -  rep_origin     M13 ori (fragment) (sequence partly withheld): M13 bacteriophage origin of replication; arrow indicates direction of (+) strand synthesis
   1432..1452    -  misc_feature   MCS (fragment): pUC18/19 multiple cloning site
   1451..1469    -  promoter       lac UV5 promoter (fragment): E. coli lac promoter with an "up" mutation
   1484..1505    -  protein_bind   CAP binding site: CAP binding activates transcription in the presence of cAMP. E. coli catabolite activator protein
   1518..2600    -  CDS            lacI: lac repressor; lacI; The lac repressor binds to the lac operator to inhibit transcription in E. coli. This inhibition can be relieved by adding lactose or isopropyl-β-D-thiogalactopyranoside (IPTG).
   2601..2678    -  promoter       lacIq promoter: lacI (mutant); In the lacIq allele, a single base change in the promoter boosts expression of the lacI gene about 10-fold.
   2678..2696    -  misc_feature   MCS (fragment): pUC18/19 multiple cloning site
   2697..2927    -  rep_origin     f1 ori (fragment) (sequence partly withheld): f1 bacteriophage origin of replication; arrow indicates direction of (+) strand synthesis
   2928..3027    -  misc_feature   bom (fragment): basis of mobility region from pBR322
   3129..3164    -  CDS            rop (fragment): Rop protein, which maintains plasmids at low copy number; rop
   3259..3363    +  promoter       AmpR promoter: bla
   3364..4224    +  CDS            AmpR: β-lactamase; bla; confers resistance to ampicillin, carbenicillin, and related antibiotics
   4395..4983    +  rep_origin     ori: high-copy-number ColE1/pMB1/pBR322/pUC origin of replication
   5166..36      +  CDS            lacI (fragment) (across the origin): lac repressor; lacI; The lac repressor binds to the lac operator to inhibit transcription in E. coli. This inhibition can be relieved by adding lactose or isopropyl-β-D-thiogalactopyranoside (IPTG).
