[The description below was written by a language model from this plasmid's Addgene catalogue record and pLannotate feature annotations shown in this document.]
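Description:
pOP3GP is an empty bacterial expression backbone derived from pBAT4, designed for producing recombinant proteins in E. coli as fusions to an N-terminal Avi–His8–GST tag that can be removed with PreScission protease. It is a high-copy plasmid of about 5.2 kb that replicates from a ColE1/pUC-type origin and is selected through the β-lactamase (AmpR) gene, which confers ampicillin resistance. Two sequence records are available, a depositor sequence and a repository sequencing result. They differ by only a few nucleotides in length and in their start coordinate, and they yield the same annotated features.

The expression cassette is driven by a T7 promoter immediately followed by a lac operator, with the efficient T7 gene 10 ribosome binding site upstream of the tag coding region and a T7 terminator downstream. A full-length lacI gene under the stronger lacIq promoter is carried on the plasmid. Transcription is therefore repressed until IPTG is added, and expression requires a host that supplies T7 RNA polymerase. The annotation detects the histidine tag and the Schistosoma japonicum GST coding sequence. The Avi tag, a substrate for site-specific biotinylation by BirA, and the PreScission cleavage site are stated in the catalogue fields but are not called as separate features, and the cloning sites after GST are likewise not annotated. The remaining hits (partial f1/M13 origin pieces, bom, rop, lacZα and lac promoter fragments, and an SP6 promoter) appear to be backbone remnants.

A gene of interest cloned in frame after the tag can be purified on glutathione or immobilised-metal resin. GST may also aid solubility, and the tag can then be cleaved off.
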