Addgene plasmid #112606: pOP3GP
Purpose: (Empty Backbone) Used for expression of protein in E. coli as PreScission cleavable N-terminal Avi-His8-tag and GST fusions
Depositing lab: Marko Hyvönen. Depositing organization: University of Cambridge.
Backbone
  Vector backbone: pBAT4
  Vector type: Bacterial Expression
  Tag / fusion protein: Avi - 8His-GST (N terminal on backbone)
Growth in bacteria
  Bacterial resistance: Ampicillin, 100 μg/mL
  Growth temperature: 37°C
  Growth strain: DH5alpha
  Copy number: High Copy
Gene/Insert
  Gene/Insert name: None
  Tag / fusion protein: Avi - 8His-GST (N terminal on backbone)
Terms and licenses: Academic/Nonprofit Terms; Industry Terms: Not Available to Industry
How to cite: pOP3GP was a gift from Marko Hyvönen (Addgene plasmid # 112606 ; http://n2t.net/addgene:112606 ; RRID:Addgene_112606)
